Addgene plasmid #118442: pDRF1-GW ymTurquoise2-T2A-mCherry
Purpose: Produces equimolar expression of yeast codon-optimized mTq2 and mCherry
Depositing lab: Bas Teusink. Depositing organization: Vrije Universiteit Amsterdam. Publication: In vivo characterisation of fluorescent proteins in budding yeast. Botman D, de Groot DH, Schmidt P, Goedhart J, Teusink B. Sci Rep. 2019 Feb 19;9(1):2234. doi: 10.1038/s41598-019-38913-z. PubMed 30783202.
Backbone
  Vector backbone: pDRF1-GW
  Vector type: Yeast Expression
  Selectable markers: URA3
Growth in bacteria
  Bacterial resistance: Ampicillin, 100 μg/mL
  Growth temperature: 37°C
  Growth strain: DH5alpha
  Copy number: High Copy
Gene/Insert
  Gene/Insert name: ymTurquoise2-T2A-mCherry
  Species: Synthetic
  Cloning method: Restriction Enzyme; 5′ cloning site unknown (unknown if destroyed); 3′ cloning site unknown (unknown if destroyed)
  Sequencing primers: 5′ AACAATCGTTAATAATTAATTAATTGG; 3′ GAGTCACTTTAAAATTTGTATACAC
Terms and licenses: Academic/Nonprofit Terms; Industry Terms: Not Available to Industry
How to cite: pDRF1-GW ymTurquoise2-T2A-mCherry was a gift from Bas Teusink (Addgene plasmid # 118442 ; http://n2t.net/addgene:118442 ; RRID:Addgene_118442)
