[The description below was written by a language model from this plasmid's Addgene catalogue record and pLannotate feature annotations shown in this document.]
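Description:
pDRF1-GW ymTurquoise2-T2A-mCherry is an 8.5 kb yeast expression shuttle plasmid built on the Gateway-compatible pDRF1-GW backbone. In Saccharomyces cerevisiae it is maintained episomally through the 2μ origin of replication and selected by uracil prototrophy via a URA3 marker with its native promoter, which is also counterselectable with 5-FOA. In E. coli it replicates at high copy from a ColE1/pUC-type origin and is selected with ampicillin through the β-lactamase gene. An f1 origin and remnants of a lac promoter/lacZα region and a pBluescript-type polylinker are carried over from the parental cloning vector.

The payload is a synthetic, yeast codon-optimized open reading frame in which the cyan fluorescent protein mTurquoise2 is followed by the red fluorescent protein mCherry, the two being joined by a T2A peptide. The T2A is named in the record but not separately annotated, and it presumably occupies the short gap between the two annotated coding sequences. Ribosome skipping at the 2A sequence yields two separate proteins from one transcript, giving the equimolar production stated as the plasmid's purpose. The cassette is flanked by attB1 and attB2 sites, although the catalogue lists restriction enzyme cloning as the method, and it is followed by the ADH1 terminator. The promoter driving expression is not explicitly identified: the region upstream of attB1 is annotated only with fragments of yeast genomic sequences, so the promoter's identity cannot be stated from this record.

With a fixed 1:1 ratio of the two proteins, mCherry can act as an internal expression reference for mTurquoise2. This fits the associated work characterising fluorescent proteins in vivo in budding yeast.
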