Features (pLannotate 1.2.2; 26 found; start..end, strand, type, name):
      3..257     -  CDS            BRP1 (fragment): BRP1_YEAST - Protein predicted: Swiss-Prot protein existence level 4. From Saccharomyces cerevisiae (strain ATCC 204508 / S288c) (Baker's yeast).
    359..375     -  promoter       ARG4 promoter (fragment): S. cerevisiae ARG4
    480..563     +  CDS            YG007_YEAST: Protein predicted: Swiss-Prot protein existence level 4. From Saccharomyces cerevisiae (strain ATCC 204508 / S288c) (Baker's yeast).
    800..824     +  protein_bind   attB1: mutant version of attB; recombination site for the Gateway® BP reaction BP Clonase™
    851..1567    +  CDS            mTurquoise2: mTurquoise2 is a basic (constitutively fluorescent) cyan fluorescent protein published in 2012, derived from Aequorea victoria. It is reported to be a rapidly-maturing monomer with very low acid sensitivity.
   1649..2356    +  CDS            mCherry: mCherry is a basic (constitutively fluorescent) red fluorescent protein published in 2004, derived from Discosoma sp.. It is reported to be a very rapidly-maturing monomer with low acid sensitivity.
   2369..2393    -  protein_bind   attB2: mutant version of attB; recombination site for the Gateway® BP reaction BP Clonase™
   2421..2447    +  misc_feature   MCS (fragment): pBluescript multiple cloning site
   2456..2474    -  promoter       T7 promoter: promoter for bacteriophage T7 RNA polymerase
   2475..2618    +  CDS            ADH1 (fragment): ADH1_YEAST - Also known as ADC1. Experimental evidence at protein level: Swiss-Prot protein existence level 1. This isozyme preferentially catalyzes the conversion of primary unbranched alcohols to their corresponding aldehydes. Also shows activity toward secondary alcohols. From Saccharomyces cerevisiae (strain ATCC 204508 / S288c) (Baker's yeast).
   2622..2809    +  terminator     ADH1 terminator: S. cerevisiae ADH1; transcription terminator for the S. cerevisiae alcohol dehydrogenase 1 (ADH1) gene
   2817..2974    +  CDS            lacZα (fragment): LacZα fragment of β-galactosidase; lacZ fragment
   2980..3031    -  misc_feature   bom (fragment): basis of mobility region from pBR322
   3036..3119    +  CDS            RAF1 (fragment): RAF_YEAST - Experimental evidence at transcript level: Swiss-Prot protein existence level 2. Antagonizes transcriptional repression of recombinase FLP by REP1-REP2. May play a role in plasmid partitioning. From Saccharomyces cerevisiae (strain ATCC 204508 / S288c) (Baker's yeast).
   3273..4619    -  rep_origin     2μ ori: yeast 2μ plasmid origin of replication
   4624..4640    -  promoter       tet promoter (fragment): E. coli promoter for tetracycline efflux protein gene
   4730..5533    -  CDS            URA3: orotidine-5'-phosphate decarboxylase, required for uracil biosynthesis; S. cerevisiae URA3; yeast auxotrophic marker, counterselectable with 5-fluoroorotic acid (5-FOA)
   5534..5749    -  promoter       URA3 promoter: S. cerevisiae URA3
   5860..5964    +  promoter       AmpR promoter: bla
   5965..6825    +  CDS            AmpR: β-lactamase; bla; confers resistance to ampicillin, carbenicillin, and related antibiotics
   6996..7584    +  rep_origin     ori: high-copy-number ColE1/pMB1/pBR322/pUC origin of replication
   7767..7859    +  CDS            lacI (fragment): lac repressor; lacI; The lac repressor binds to the lac operator to inhibit transcription in E. coli. This inhibition can be relieved by adding lactose or isopropyl-β-D-thiogalactopyranoside (IPTG).
   7872..7893    +  protein_bind   CAP binding site: CAP binding activates transcription in the presence of cAMP. E. coli catabolite activator protein
   7908..7938    +  promoter       lac promoter: promoter for the E. coli lac operon
   7946..7962    +  protein_bind   lac operator: The lac repressor binds to the lac operator to inhibit transcription in E. coli. This inhibition can be relieved by adding lactose or isopropyl-β-D-thiogalactopyranoside (IPTG). lac repressor encoded by lacI
   8043..8471    -  rep_origin     f1 ori (sequence partly withheld): f1 bacteriophage origin of replication; arrow indicates direction of (+) strand synthesis
>Addgene plasmid #118442 | pDRF1-GW ymTurquoise2-T2A-mCherry | addgene full sequence | sequence record 236915 | Addgene NGS Result
CAAGCTTCCTGAAACGGAGAAACATAAACAGGCATTGCTGGGATCACCCATACATCACTCTGTTTTGCCT
GACCTTTTCCGGTAATTTGAAAACAAACCCGGTCTCGAAGCGGAGATCCGGCGATAATTACCGCAGAAAT
AAACCCATACACGAGACGTAGAACCAGCCGCACATGGCCGGAGAAACTCCTGCGAGAATTTCGTAAACTC
GCGCGCATTGCATCTGTATTTCCTAATGCGGCACTTCCAGGCCTCGATCGAGACCGTTTATCCATTGCTT
TTTTGTTGTCTTTTTCCCTCGTTCACAGAAAGTCTGAAGAAGCTATAGTAGAACTATGAGCTTTTTTTGT
TTCTGTTTTCCTTTTTTTTTTTTTTACCTCTGTGGAAATTGTTACTCTCACACTCTTTAGTTCGTTTGTT
TGTTTTGTTTATTCCAATTATGACCGGTGACGAAACGTGGTCGATGGTGGGTACCGCTTATGCTCCCCTC
CATTAGTTTCGATTATATAAAAAGGCCAAATATTGTATTATTTTCAAATGTCCTATCATTATCGTCTAAC
ATCTAATTTCTCTTAAATTTTTTCTCTTTCTTTCCTATAACACCAATAGTGAAAATCTTTTTTTCTTCTA
TATCTACAAAAACTTTTTTTTTCTATCAACCTCGTTGATAAATTTTTTCTTTAACAATCGTTAATAATTA
ATTAATTGGAAAATAACCATTTTTTCTCTCTTTTATACACACATTCAAAAGAAAGAAAAAAAATATACCC
CAGCCTCGACTAGTGAATTCGCGGCCATCACAAGTTTGTACAAAAAAGCAGGCTGCTAGCACTAGTAAGC
TTTTAATTAAATGGTTAGTAAAGGTGAAGAATTGTTCACTGGTGTAGTGCCAATTTTAGTAGAATTAGAT
GGTGACGTTAACGGTCATAAGTTCTCTGTAAGCGGTGAAGGTGAAGGTGACGCAACATACGGTAAATTAA
CTTTGAAATTCATTTGTACTACAGGTAAATTACCAGTTCCATGGCCAACTTTGGTTACTACTTTGTCTTG
GGGTGTTCAATGTTTCGCTAGATACCCAGATCATATGAAGCAACATGATTTCTTTAAGTCTGCTATGCCA
GAAGGTTACGTTCAAGAAAGAACTATCTTCTTCAAGGATGATGGTAACTATAAGACTAGAGCTGAAGTTA
AGTTCGAAGGAGATACTTTAGTTAATAGAATTGAATTGAAGGGTATTGATTTTAAGGAAGATGGTAATAT
TTTGGGTCATAAGTTGGAATATAATTACTTCTCTGATAACGTTTACATTACTGCTGATAAGCAAAAGAAC
GGTATTAAGGCGAACTTCAAGATTAGACATAACATTGAAGATGGTGGTGTTCAATTAGCTGATCATTACC
AACAAAACACTCCAATTGGTGACGGTCCAGTTTTGTTGCCAGATAACCATTACTTGTCTACTCAATCTAA
GTTGTCTAAGGATCCAAACGAAAAGAGAGATCATATGGTTTTGTTGGAATTCGTTACTGCTGCTGGGATC
ACTTTAGGTATGGATGAATTGTATAAATCCGGAGAGGGCAGAGGAAGTCTTCTAACATGCGGTGACGTGG
AGGAGAATCCCGGCCCTGGGGATCCACCGGTCGCCACCATGGTGAGCAAGGGCGAGGAGGATAACATGGC
CATCATCAAGGAGTTCATGCGCTTCAAGGTGCACATGGAGGGCTCCGTGAACGGCCACGAGTTCGAGATC
GAGGGCGAGGGCGAGGGCCGCCCCTACGAGGGCACCCAGACCGCCAAGCTGAAGGTGACCAAGGGTGGCC
CCCTGCCCTTCGCCTGGGACATCCTGTCCCCTCAGTTCATGTACGGCTCCAAGGCCTACGTGAAGCACCC
CGCCGACATCCCCGACTACTTGAAGCTGTCCTTCCCCGAGGGCTTCAAGTGGGAGCGCGTGATGAACTTC
GAGGACGGCGGCGTGGTGACCGTGACCCAGGACTCCTCCCTGCAGGACGGCGAGTTCATCTACAAGGTGA
AGCTGCGCGGCACCAACTTCCCCTCCGACGGCCCCGTAATGCAGAAGAAGACCATGGGCTGGGAGGCCTC
CTCCGAGCGGATGTACCCCGAGGACGGCGCCCTGAAGGGCGAGATCAAGCAGAGGCTGAAGCTGAAGGAC
GGCGGCCACTACGACGCTGAGGTCAAGACCACCTACAAGGCCAAGAAGCCCGTGCAGCTGCCCGGCGCCT
ACAACGTCAACATCAAGTTGGACATCACCTCCCACAACGAGGACTACACCATCGTGGAACAGTACGAACG
CGCCGAGGGCCGCCACTCCACCGGCGGCATGGACGAGCTGTACAAGTAAAGCGGCCGCACCCAGCTTTCT
TGTACAAAGTGGTGTAGTTAATTCATGATGGCCGCTGCAGGTCGACCTCGAGGGGGGGCCCGGTACCCAA
TTCGCCCTATAGTGAGTCGTATTACGCGCGGATCCAGCTTTGGACTTCTTCGCCAGAGGTTTGGTCAAGT
CTCCAATCAAGGTTGTCGGCTTGTCTACCTTGCCAGAAATTTACGAAAAGATGGAAAAGGGTCAAATCGT
TGGTAGATACGTTGTTGACACTTCTAAATAAGCGAATTTCTTATGATTTATGATTTTTATTATTAAATAA
GTTATAAAAAAAATAAGTGTATACAAATTTTAAAGTGACTCTTAGGTTTTAAAACGAAAATTCTTATTCT
TGAGTAACTCTTTCCTGTAGGTCAGGTTGCTTTCTCAGGTATAGCATGAGGTCGCTCTTATTGACCACAC
CTCTACCGGCATGCCAATTCACTGGCCGTCGTTTTACAACGTCGTGACTGGGAAAACCCTGGCGTTACCC
AACTTAATCGCCTTGCAGCACATCCCCCTTTCGCCAGCTGGCGTAATAGCGAAGAGGCCCGCACCGATCG
CCCTTCCCAACAGTTGCGCAGCCTGAATGGCGAATGGCGCCTGATGCGGTATTTTCTCCTTACGCATCTG
TGCGGTATTTCACACCGCATAATCGGATCGTACTTGTTACCCATCATTGAATTTTGAACATCCGAACCTG
GGAGTTTTCCCTGAAACAGATAGTATATTTGAACCTGTATAATAATATATAGTCTAGCGCTTTACGGAAG
ACAATGTATGTATTTCGGTTCCTGGAGAAACTATTGCATCTATTGCATAGGTAATCTTGCACGTCGCATC
CCCGGTTCATTTTCTGCGTTTCCATCTTGCACTTCAATAGCATATCTTTGTTAACGAAGCATCTGTGCTT
CATTTTGTAGAACAAAAATGCAACGCGAGAGCGCTAATTTTTCAAACAAAGAATCTGAGCTGCATTTTTA
CAGAACAGAAATGCAACGCGAAAGCGCTATTTTACCAACGAAGAATCTGTGCTTCATTTTTGTAAAACAA
AAATGCAACGCGAGAGCGCTAATTTTTCAAACAAAGAATCTGAGCTGCATTTTTACAGAACAGAAATGCA
ACGCGAGAGCGCTATTTTACCAACAAAGAATCTATACTTCTTTTTTGTTCTACAAAAATGCATCCCGAGA
GCGCTATTTTTCTAACAAAGCATCTTAGATTACTTTTTTTCTCCTTTGTGCGCTCTATAATGCAGTCTCT
TGATAACTTTTTGCACTGTAGGTCCGTTAAGGTTAGAAGAAGGCTACTTTGGTGTCTATTTTCTCTTCCA
TAAAAAAAGCCTGACTCCACTTCCCGCGTTTACTGATTACTAGCGAAGCTGCGGGTGCATTTTTTCAAGA
TAAAGGCATCCCCGATTATATTCTATACCGATGTGGATTGCGCATACTTTGTGAACAGAAAGTGATAGCG
TTGATGATTCTTCATTGGTCAGAAAATTATGAACGGTTTCTTCTATTTTGTCTCTATATACTACGTATAG
GAAATGTTTACATTTTCGTATTGTTTTCGATTCACTCTATGAATAGTTCTTACTACAATTTTTTTGTCTA
AAGAGTAATACTAGAGATAAACATAAAAAATGTAGAGGTCGAGTTTAGATGCAAGTTCAAGGAGCGAAAG
GTGGATGGGTAGGTTATATAGGGATATAGCACAGAGATATATAGCAAAGAGATACTTTTGAGCAATGTTT
GTGGAAGCGGTATTCGCAATATTTTAGTAGCTCGTTACAGTCCGGTGCGTTTTTGGTTTTTTGAAAGTGC
GTCTTCAGAGCGCTTTTGGTTTTCAAAAGCGCTCTGAAGTTCCTATACTTTCTAGCTAGAGAATAGGAAC
TTCGGAATAGGAACTTCAAAGCGTTTCCGAAAACGAGCGCTTCCGAAAATGCAACGCGAGCTGCGCACAT
ACAGCTCACTGTTCACGTCGCACCTATATCTGCGTGTTGCCTGTATATATATATACATGAGAAGAACGGC
ATAGTGCGTGTTTATGCTTAAATGCGTACTTATATGCGTCTATTTATGTAGGATGAAAGGTAGTCTAGTA
CCTCCTGTGATATTATCCCATTCCATGCGGGGTATCGTATGCTTCCTTCAGCACTACCCTTTAGCTGTTC
TATATGCTGCCACTCCTCAATTGGATTAGTCTCATCCTTCAATGCTATCATTTCCTTTGATATTGGATCG
ATCCGATGATAAGCTGTCAAACATGAGAATTGGGTAATAACTGATATAATTAAATTGAAGCTCTAATTTG
TGAGTTTAGTATACATGCATTTACTTATAATACAGTTTTTTAGTTTTGCTGGCCGCATCTTCTCAAATAT
GCTTCCCAGCCTGCTTTTCTGTAACGTTCACCCTCTACCTTAGCATCCCTTCCCTTTGCAAATAGTCCTC
TTCCAACAATAATAATGTCAGATCCTGTAGAGACCACATCATCCACGGTTCTATACTGTTGACCCAATGC
GTCTCCCTTGTCATCTAAACCCACACCGGGTGTCATAATCAACCAATCGTAACCTTCATCTCTTCCACCC
ATGTCTCTTTGAGCAATAAAGCCGATAACAAAATCTTTGTCGCTCTTCGCAATGTCAACAGTACCCTTAG
TATATTCTCCAGTAGATAGGGAGCCCTTGCATGACAATTCTGCTAACATCAAAAGGCCTCTAGGTTCCTT
TGTTACTTCTTCTGCCGCCTGCTTCAAACCGCTAACAATACCTGGGCCCACCACACCGTGTGCATTCGTA
ATGTCTGCCCATTCTGCTATTCTGTATACACCCGCAGAGTACTGCAATTTGACTGTATTACCAATGTCAG
CAAATTTTCTGTCTTCGAAGAGTAAAAAATTGTACTTGGCGGATAATGCCTTTAGCGGCTTAACTGTGCC
CTCCATGGAAAAATCAGTCAAGATATCCACATGTGTTTTTAGTAAACAAATTTTGGGACCTAATGCTTCA
ACTAACTCCAGTAATTCCTTGGTGGTACGAACATCCAATGAAGCACACAAGTTTGTTTGCTTTTCGTGCA
TGATATTAAATAGCTTGGCAGCAACAGGACTAGGATGAGTAGCAGCACGTTCCTTATATGTAGCTTTCGA
CATGATTTATCTTCGTTTCCTGCATGTTTTTGTTCTGTGCAGTTGGGTTAAGAATACTGGGCAATTTCAT
GTTTCTTCAACACTACATATGCGTATATATACCAATCTAAGTCTGTGCTCCTTCCTTCGTTCTTCCTTCT
GTTCGGAGATTACCGAATCAAAAAAATTTCAAGGAAACCGAAATCAAAAAAAAGAATAAAAAAAAAATGA
TGAATTGAAAAGCTAATTCTTGAAGACGAAAGGGCCTCGTGATACGCCTATTTTTATAGGTTAATGTCAT
GATAATAATGGTTTCTTAGACGTCAGGTGGCACTTTTCGGGGAAATGTGCGCGGAACCCCTATTTGTTTA
TTTTTCTAAATACATTCAAATATGTATCCGCTCATGAGACAATAACCCTGATAAATGCTTCAATAATATT
GAAAAAGGAAGAGTATGAGTATTCAACATTTCCGTGTCGCCCTTATTCCCTTTTTTGCGGCATTTTGCCT
TCCTGTTTTTGCTCACCCAGAAACGCTGGTGAAAGTAAAAGATGCTGAAGATCAGTTGGGTGCACGAGTG
GGTTACATCGAACTGGATCTCAACAGCGGTAAGATCCTTGAGAGTTTTCGCCCCGAAGAACGTTTTCCAA
TGATGAGCACTTTTAAAGTTCTGCTATGTGGCGCGGTATTATCCCGTATTGACGCCGGGCAAGAGCAACT
CGGTCGCCGCATACACTATTCTCAGAATGACTTGGTTGAGTACTCACCAGTCACAGAAAAGCATCTTACG
GATGGCATGACAGTAAGAGAATTATGCAGTGCTGCCATAACCATGAGTGATAACACTGCGGCCAACTTAC
TTCTGACAACGATCGGAGGACCGAAGGAGCTAACCGCTTTTTTGCACAACATGGGGGATCATGTAACTCG
CCTTGATCGTTGGGAACCGGAGCTGAATGAAGCCATACCAAACGACGAGCGTGACACCACGATGCCTGTA
GCAATGGCAACAACGTTGCGCAAACTATTAACTGGCGAACTACTTACTCTAGCTTCCCGGCAACAATTAA
TAGACTGGATGGAGGCGGATAAAGTTGCAGGACCACTTCTGCGCTCGGCCCTTCCGGCTGGCTGGTTTAT
TGCTGATAAATCTGGAGCCGGTGAGCGTGGGTCTCGCGGTATCATTGCAGCACTGGGGCCAGATGGTAAG
CCCTCCCGTATCGTAGTTATCTACACGACGGGGAGTCAGGCAACTATGGATGAACGAAATAGACAGATCG
CTGAGATAGGTGCCTCACTGATTAAGCATTGGTAACTGTCAGACCAAGTTTACTCATATATACTTTAGAT
TGATTTAAAACTTCATTTTTAATTTAAAAGGATCTAGGTGAAGATCCTTTTTGATAATCTCATGACCAAA
ATCCCTTAACGTGAGTTTTCGTTCCACTGAGCGTCAGACCCCGTAGAAAAGATCAAAGGATCTTCTTGAG
ATCCTTTTTTTCTGCGCGTAATCTGCTGCTTGCAAACAAAAAAACCACCGCTACCAGCGGTGGTTTGTTT
GCCGGATCAAGAGCTACCAACTCTTTTTCCGAAGGTAACTGGCTTCAGCAGAGCGCAGATACCAAATACT
GTTCTTCTAGTGTAGCCGTAGTTAGGCCACCACTTCAAGAACTCTGTAGCACCGCCTACATACCTCGCTC
TGCTAATCCTGTTACCAGTGGCTGCTGCCAGTGGCGATAAGTCGTGTCTTACCGGGTTGGACTCAAGACG
ATAGTTACCGGATAAGGCGCAGCGGTCGGGCTGAACGGGGGGTTCGTGCACACAGCCCAGCTTGGAGCGA
ACGACCTACACCGAACTGAGATACCTACAGCGTGAGCTATGAGAAAGCGCCACGCTTCCCGAAGGGAGAA
AGGCGGACAGGTATCCGGTAAGCGGCAGGGTCGGAACAGGAGAGCGCACGAGGGAGCTTCCAGGGGGAAA
CGCCTGGTATCTTTATAGTCCTGTCGGGTTTCGCCACCTCTGACTTGAGCGTCGATTTTTGTGATGCTCG
TCAGGGGGGCGGAGCCTATGGAAAAACGCCAGCAACGCGGCCTTTTTACGGTTCCTGGCCTTTTGCTGGC
CTTTTGCTCACATGTTCTTTCCTGCGTTATCCCCTGATTCTGTGGATAACCGTATTACCGCCTTTGAGTG
AGCTGATACCGCTCGCCGCAGCCGAACGACCGAGCGCAGCGAGTCAGTGAGCGAGGAAGCGGAAGAGCGC
CCAATACGCAAACCGCCTCTCCCCGCGCGTTGGCCGATTCATTAATGCAGCTGGCACGACAGGTTTCCCG
ACTGGAAAGCGGGCAGTGAGCGCAACGCAATTAATGTGAGTTAGCTCACTCATTAGGCACCCCAGGCTTT
ACACTTTATGCTTCCGGCTCGTATGTTGTGTGGAATTGTGAGCGGATAACAATTTCACACAGGAAACAGC
TATGACCATGATTACGCCAAGCTTACCGCATCAGGAAATTGTAAGCGTTAATATTTTGTTAAAATTCGCG
TTAAATTTTTGTTAAATCAGCTCATTTTTTAACCAATAGGCCGAAATCGGCAAAATCCCTTATAAATCAA
AAGAATAGACCGAGATAGGGT
[37 nt withheld, positions 8142-8178]
AAAGAACGTGGACTCCAACGTCAAAGG
[49 nt withheld, positions 8206-8254]
T
[91 nt withheld, positions 8256-8346]
G
[124 nt withheld, positions 8348-8471]
CCATTCGC
